>Addgene plasmid #180663 | pMYT010 | addgene full sequence | sequence record 369268 | Addgene NGS Result
AGTCGGTCTCAAACGAGAATCTATCGGTCCCTATCAGTGATAGAGAATCTGCTGATCGTCCCTATCAGTG
ATAGAGAATCAAATCAGTTAATAAGTACTTAATTTAATATAAAGAGGTGTCGTTCTTCGTTGTGTTGATA
CAGTACGTACATCGATGAGGACACTAAAAAACAAACAAAAAAAAAGAAAATACTACATACATTTTGCTTT
TAGCACTAACATACCTAAAAAAGATCTATGTGAGACCAGACCAATAAAAAACGCCCGGCGGCAACCGAGC
GTTCTGAACAAATCCAGATGGAGTTCTGAGGTCATTACTGGATCTATCAACAGGAGTCCAAGCGAGCTCG
ATATCAAATTACGCCCCGCCCTGCCACTCATCGCAGTACTGTTGTAATTCATTAAGCATTCTGCCGACAT
GGAAGCCATCACAAACGGCATGATGAACCTGAATCGCCAGCGGCATCAGCACCTTGTCGCCTTGCGTATA
ATATTTGCCCATGGTGAAAACGGGGGCGAAGAAGTTGTCCATATTGGCCACGTTTAAATCAAAACTGGTG
AAACTCACCCAGGGATTGGCTGAAACGAAAAACATATTCTCAATAAACCCTTTAGGGAAATAGGCCAGGT
TTTCACCGTAACACGCCACATCTTGCGAATATATGTGTAGAAACTGCCGGAAATCGTCGTGGTATTCACT
CCAGAGCGATGAAAACGTTTCAGTTTGCTCATGGAAAACGGTGTAACAAGGGTGAACACTATCCCATATC
ACCAGCTCACCGTCTTTCATTGCCATACGAAATTCCGGATGAGCATTCATCAGGCGGGCAAGAATGTGAA
TAAAGGCCGGATAAAACTTGTGCTTATTTTTCTTTACGGTCTTTAAAAAGGCCGTAATATCCAGCTGAAC
GGTCTGGTTATAGGTACATTGAGCAACTGACTGAAATGCCTCAAAATGTTCTTTACGATGCCATTGGGAT
ATATCAACGGTGGTATATCCAGTGATTTTTTTCTCCATTTTAGCTTCCTTAGCTCCTGAAAATCTCGATA
ACTCAAAAAATACGCCCGGTAGTGATCTTATTTCATTATGGTGAAAGTTGGAACCTCTTACGTGCCCGAT
CAATCATGACCAAAATCCCTTAACGTGAGTTTTCGTTCCACTGAGCGTCAGACCCCGTAGAAAAGATCAA
AGGATCTTCTTGAGATCCTTTTTTTCTGCGCGTAATCTGCTGCTTGCAAACAAAAAAACCACCGCTACCA
GCGGTGGTTTGTTTGCCGGATCAAGAGCTACCAACTCTTTTTCCGAAGGTAACTGGCTTCAGCAGAGCGC
AGATACCAAATACTGTTCTTCTAGTGTAGCCGTAGTTAGGCCACCACTTCAAGAACTCTGTAGCACCGCC
TACATACCTCGCTCTGCTAATCCTGTTACCAGTGGCTGCTGCCAGTGGCGATAAGTCGTGTCTTACCGGG
TTGGACTCAAGACGATAGTTACCGGATAAGGCGCAGCGGTCGGGCTGAACGGGGGGTTCGTGCACACAGC
CCAGCTTGGAGCGAACGACCTACACCGAACTGAGATACCTACAGCGTGAGCTATGAGAAAGCGCCACGCT
TCCCGAAGGGAGAAAGGCGGACAGGTATCCGGTAAGCGGCAGGGTCGGAACAGGAGAGCGCACGAGGGAG
CTTCCAGGGGGAAACGCCTGGTATCTTTATAGTCCTGTCGGGTTTCGCCACCTCTGACTTGAGCGTCGAT
TTTTGTGATGCTCGTCAGGGGGGCGGAGCCTATGGAAAAACGCCAGCAACGCGGCCTTTTTACGGTTCCT
GGCCTTTTGCTGGCCTTTTGCTCACATGTTCTTTCCTGCGTTATCCCCTGATTCTGTGGATAACCGT
Features (pLannotate 1.2.2; 6 found; start..end, strand, type, name):
     28..47      +  promoter       tight TRE promoter (fragment): Tet-responsive promoter PTight, consisting of seven tet operator sequences followed by the minimal CMV promoter
     59..78      +  promoter       tight TRE promoter (fragment): Tet-responsive promoter PTight, consisting of seven tet operator sequences followed by the minimal CMV promoter
    254..288     -  terminator     lambda t0 terminator: minimal transcription terminator from phage lambda (Scholtissek and Grosse, 1987)
    362..1018    -  CDS            cat: CAT_ECOLX - Experimental evidence at protein level: Swiss-Prot protein existence level 1. This enzyme is an effector of chloramphenicol resistance in bacteria. From Escherichia coli. This protein is used as a marker in many commonly used cloning vectors, such as pACYC184.
   1019..1116    -  promoter       cat promoter: promoter of the E. coli cat gene encoding chloramphenicol acetyltransferase
   1200..1788    +  rep_origin     ori: high-copy-number ColE1/pMB1/pBR322/pUC origin of replication
