[The description below was written by a language model from this plasmid's Addgene catalogue record and pLannotate feature annotations shown in this document.]
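Description:
pMYT010 is a small (about 1.9 kb) part-storage plasmid built on the pYTK001 entry vector of the yeast MoClo toolkit (YTK). It holds a synthetic promoter, pTet2, formatted as a Type 2 (promoter-position) part for hierarchical Golden Gate assembly in both the YTK and the Multiplex Yeast Toolkit (MYT) systems for engineering Saccharomyces cerevisiae. The plasmid itself is only a bacterial carrier. It replicates in E. coli from a high-copy ColE1/pUC-type origin and is selected with chloramphenicol through a cat gene driven by its native cat promoter, with a lambda t0 terminator downstream of the resistance cassette. No yeast origin, yeast selection marker or coding sequence is annotated, consistent with a part plasmid that is not meant to be used directly in yeast.

The insert occupies the short region outside the backbone elements. Automated annotation picks up two roughly 20 bp matches there to the Tet-responsive "tight TRE" promoter. These are best read as two tet operator sequences rather than as the mammalian PTight promoter itself, which fits the name pTet2. The record does not state which core promoter the operators are embedded in, which Tet regulator (repressor or transactivator) is meant to control the part, or the specific restriction sites flanking it. In use, the part would be released and joined with coding-sequence and terminator parts to build transcription units whose expression in yeast can be controlled through the tetracycline system.
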