Addgene plasmid #180663: pMYT010
Purpose: Encodes pTet2 as a Type 2 part to be used in the Dueber YTK and Ellis MYT systems
Depositing lab: Tom Ellis. Depositing organization: Imperial College London. Publication: A Multiplex MoClo Toolkit for Extensive and Flexible Engineering of Saccharomyces cerevisiae. Shaw WM, Khalil AS, Ellis T. ACS Synth Biol. 2023 Nov 6. doi: 10.1021/acssynbio.3c00423. PubMed 37930278.
Backbone
  Vector backbone: pYTK001
  Backbone manufacturer: John Dueber
  Vector type: Synthetic Biology
Growth in bacteria
  Bacterial resistance: Chloramphenicol, 25 μg/mL
  Growth temperature: 37°C
  Growth strain: DH5alpha
  Copy number: High Copy
Gene/Insert
  Gene/Insert name: pTet2
  Species: Synthetic
  Cloning method: Restriction Enzyme; 5′ cloning site Unknown (unknown if destroyed)
Terms and licenses: Academic/Nonprofit Terms; Industry Terms: Not Available to Industry
How to cite: pMYT010 was a gift from Tom Ellis (Addgene plasmid # 180663 ; http://n2t.net/addgene:180663 ; RRID:Addgene_180663)
